Addgene plasmid #130612: pTK_Brn3_enh_250_Citrine
Purpose: enhancer reporter
Depositing lab: Tatjana Sauka-Spengler. Depositing organization: University of Oxford. Publication: Reconstruction of the Global Neural Crest Gene Regulatory Network In Vivo. Williams RM, Candido-Ferreira I, Repapi E, Gavriouchkina D, Senanayake U, Ling ITC, Telenius J, Taylor S, Hughes J, Sauka-Spengler T. Dev Cell. 2019 Oct 21;51(2):255-276.e7. doi: 10.1016/j.devcel.2019.10.003. PubMed 31639368.
Backbone
  Vector backbone: pTK_BsmBI_Citrine
  Backbone size w/o insert (bp): 4670
  Vector type: enhancer reporter
Growth in bacteria
  Bacterial resistance: Ampicillin, 100 μg/mL
  Growth temperature: 37°C
  Growth strain: DH5alpha
  Copy number: Low Copy
Gene/Insert
  Gene/Insert name: Brn3_enh_250
  Species: G. gallus (chicken)
  Insert size (bp): 1000
  Promoter: thymidine kinase minimal promoter
  Cloning method: Restriction Enzyme; 5′ cloning site Unknown (unknown if destroyed)
  Sequencing primers: 5′ pTK forward CTAGCAAAATAGGCTGTCCC; 3′ pTK reverse ATATTTCTTCCGGGGACACC
Terms and licenses: Academic/Nonprofit Terms; Industry Terms: Not Available to Industry
How to cite: pTK_Brn3_enh_250_Citrine was a gift from Tatjana Sauka-Spengler (Addgene plasmid # 130612 ; http://n2t.net/addgene:130612 ; RRID:Addgene_130612)
