[The description below was written by a language model from this plasmid's Addgene catalogue record and pLannotate feature annotations shown in this document.]
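Description:
pTK_Brn3_enh_250_Citrine is an enhancer reporter plasmid built on the pTK_BsmBI_Citrine backbone, in which a candidate cis-regulatory element from the chicken (G. gallus) Brn3 locus, recorded as about 1 kb, is placed upstream of a minimal herpes simplex virus thymidine kinase promoter. The enhancer itself is not annotated in the feature table, but an unannotated stretch of roughly 1.2 kb between the upstream pause site and the TK promoter is where it would be expected to lie. The minimal promoter has little activity of its own, so expression of the downstream yellow fluorescent protein Citrine depends on the inserted element. Fluorescence therefore reports where and when that enhancer is active.

Several parts support clean readout of the reporter. A synthetic poly(A) signal and an RNA polymerase II transcriptional pause site from the human α2 globin gene sit upstream of the insert, an arrangement that limits spurious read-through transcription from the backbone into the cassette. A chimeric β-globin/immunoglobulin intron between the promoter and Citrine promotes efficient processing and expression of the transcript, and an SV40 polyadenylation signal follows the coding sequence, although it is annotated on the opposite strand. Short fragments of SV40 large T antigen, TcR and lacZα are non-functional backbone remnants.

The plasmid is propagated in E. coli with ampicillin selection (AmpR with its bla promoter) and carries a ColE1/pUC-type origin plus an f1 origin. The catalogue lists it as low copy, whereas the origin is annotated as a high-copy type. The associated study concerns the neural crest gene regulatory network in vivo, consistent with use for testing enhancer activity in embryos, though the record does not state the delivery method.
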