Features (pLannotate 1.2.2; 13 found; start..end, strand, type, name):
     14..105     +  misc_feature   pause site: RNA polymerase II transcriptional pause signal from the human α2 globin gene
   1311..1456    +  promoter       HSV TK promoter: herpes simplex virus thymidine kinase promoter
   1534..1666    +  intron         chimeric intron: chimera between introns from human β-globin and immunoglobulin heavy chain genes
   1726..2442    +  CDS            Citrine: Citrine is a basic (constitutively fluorescent) yellow fluorescent protein published in 2001, derived from Aequorea victoria. It has moderate acid sensitivity.
   2614..2735    -  polyA_signal   SV40 poly(A) signal: SV40 polyadenylation signal
   2758..2826    -  CDS            large T antigen (fragment): large T antigen from SV40 (simian virus 40)
   2842..2974    +  CDS            TcR (fragment): tetracycline efflux protein; tet; confers resistance to tetracycline
   3154..3742    -  rep_origin     ori: high-copy-number ColE1/pMB1/pBR322/pUC origin of replication
   3913..4773    -  CDS            AmpR: β-lactamase; bla; confers resistance to ampicillin, carbenicillin, and related antibiotics
   4774..4878    -  promoter       AmpR promoter: bla
   4905..5333    +  rep_origin     f1 ori (sequence partly withheld): f1 bacteriophage origin of replication; arrow indicates direction of (+) strand synthesis
   5365..5432    -  CDS            lacZα (fragment): LacZα fragment of β-galactosidase; lacZ fragment
   5491..5539    +  polyA_signal   poly(A) signal: synthetic polyadenylation signal
>Addgene plasmid #130612 | pTK_Brn3_enh_250_Citrine | addgene full sequence | sequence record 258625 | Addgene NGS Result
AATCGATAGTACTAACATACGCTCTCCATCAAAACAAAACGAAACAAAACAAACTAGCAAAATAGGCTGT
CCCCAGTGCAAGTGCAGGTGCCAGAACATTTCTCTATCGATAGGTACCGAGCTCGAGTTGCCAGGTTCCA
GTGCACAAGAAATTCGTAGAATCATAGAATGTTTGGGTTGGAAGAGATCTTAATCCCATGTAATTACAAC
TCCTTGCCATGGGCTGGCTGCCTCCACCAGCTCAGGCTGCCCAGGGCCCCATCCAACCTGGGGCACCTCC
AGTGATGGGGCACCCACAGTTCCCTGGGCAGCAGTGCCAGGGCCTCACCAATTCACCATTTCTGGCTCAA
CTCCTGCTAAAGCTCTGGAAAGGACCATGAGGAAAAGGCAGTGGGTATACCCCATTGGCTTCCGACCAAC
ACACCCACCTTTATCATCCCACCATTGGCCAAAGTGTCCGAGCTTGCAGAGTGAGCCGAGACAGCTGATG
AGAAGGATGTGGCAGCGGTCACCTCGGGGCAGCTGTAGGGCCTCTGATCCATCATTCTGCAGAAAGTCCT
CCGTGTGTCTTTTCCCCTGGATCCTCTCCTGGAGGCCTGGAAAGCTGTGTCCCCTCTGCCCTGTGTTCCT
ATTAATCGCTGCCAGTGGGTATAATTGGTAGCTAGAGCACACAGACCCCATTAAAGCCCATGAGGGTGCC
AAATGCTCTCATTCAGGCACAAATGAAGGAGCAATCAAACCCACTTAGGTAATAAAAACAGCTGGAGTCT
GCAGGCAACCGCCCGAGGCACCAACCACATGGCAGGCAGGACAATCCTCTGAAAAGTCTGCATTGAGGTG
TCCTTTGATTGAAAACGTGGGGATTAGGAGGAGCACAGCAAGGTTTCATTGGCTAAAGGCAGACAGACAG
AAGGAGAAACTATGAGTTGTCTTCCAAAAACAACAGGGAGAAGGAGTTTCTTAGGCACAGAGTTTGCCGG
AGACAATTGGTTCCCTATGGGAATGATGAGCGAGAGCATCTGTAGGTGTCATGGTACCACGGTGTCCCCA
ACTCCTTTTGCTAACTTCGCATGCCGTGGCAGATAACCACCACATCTGAGCCTCACAAGGAGCAGCAATG
ACCCGAAGAGCTTTCTGGCTCATCACACAGATGTGATGTGTAGGGGATTGTCTCAGGATGAATCTGTTGG
CTAGCCCGGGCTCGAGATCTGCGATCTAAGTAAGCTTGCTGCTTCATCCCCGTGGCCCGTTGCTCGCGTT
TGCTGGCGGTGTCCCCGGAAGAAATATATTTGCATGTCTTTAGTTCTATGATGACACAAACCCCGCCCAG
CGTCTTGTCATTGGCGAATTCGAACACGCAGATGCAGTCGGGGCGGCGCGGTCCCAGGTCCACTTCGCAT
ATTAAGGTGACGCGTGTGGCCTCGAACACCGAGCGACCCTGCAGCGACCCGCTTAACAGCGTCAACAGCG
TGCCGCAGATCCCAAGCTTGCGGCCGCTTAAGCTGCAGAAGTTGGTCGTGAGGCACTGGGCAGGTAAGTA
TCAAGGTTACAAGACAGGTTTAAGGAGACCAATAGAAACTGGGCTTGTCGAGACAGAGAAGACTCTTGCG
TTTCTGATAGGCACCTATTGGTCTTACTGACATCCACTTTGCCTTTCTCTCCACAGGTGTCCACTCCCAG
GTTCAATACAGCTCTTAAGCGGCCGCAAGCTAGCTTGCCGCCACCATGGTGAGCAAGGGCGAGGAGCTGT
TCACCGGGGTGGTGCCCATCCTGGTCGAGCTGGACGGCGACGTAAACGGCCACAAGTTCAGCGTGTCCGG
CGAGGGCGAGGGCGATGCCACCTACGGCAAGCTGACCCTGAAGTTCATCTGCACCACCGGCAAGCTGCCC
GTGCCCTGGCCCACCCTCGTGACCACCTTCGGCTACGGCCTGATGTGCTTCGCCCGCTACCCCGACCACA
TGAAGCAGCACGACTTCTTCAAGTCCGCCATGCCCGAAGGCTACGTCCAGGAGCGCACCATCTTCTTCAA
GGACGACGGCAACTACAAGACCCGCGCCGAGGTGAAGTTCGAGGGCGACACCCTGGTGAACCGCATCGAG
CTGAAGGGCATCGACTTCAAGGAGGACGGCAACATCCTGGGGCACAAGCTGGAGTACAACTACAACAGCC
ACAACGTCTATATCATGGCCGACAAGCAGAAGAACGGCATCAAGGTGAACTTCAAGATCCGCCACAACAT
CGAGGACGGCAGCGTGCAGCTCGCCGACCACTACCAGCAGAACACCCCCATCGGCGACGGCCCCGTGCTG
CTGCCCGACAACCACTACCTGAGCTACCAGTCCGCCCTGAGCAAAGACCCCAACGAGAAGCGCGATCACA
TGGTCCTGCTGGAGTTCGTGACCGCCGCCGGGATCACTCTCGGCATGGACGAGCTGTACAAGTGAGCCTC
TAGACTCCCTCAGCGGCGCGCCTGGTGTTCCTCGAGATCGGAGTCCTAAATCGACTGCCTTAGCGGTAGG
ACAGTAGATCAGTCAGCGACGTGACGAACCCTCGCAGGATCAAGATCCCACGTGTCTAGAGTCGGGGCGG
CCGGCCGCTTCGAGCAGACATGATAAGATACATTGATGAGTTTGGACAAACCACAACTAGAATGCAGTGA
AAAAAATGCTTTATTTGTGAAATTTGTGATGCTATTGCTTTATTTGTAACCATTATAAGCTGCAATAAAC
AAGTTAACAACAACAATTGCATTCATTTTATGTTTCAGGTTCAGGGGGAGGTGTGGGAGGTTTTTTAAAG
CAAGTAAAACCTCTACAAATGTGGTAAAATCGATAAGGATCCGTCGACCGATGCCCTTGAGAGCCTTCAA
CCCAGTCAGCTCCTTCCGGTGGGCGCGGGGCATGACTATCGTCGCCGCACTTATGACTGTCTTCTTTATC
ATGCAACTCGTAGGACAGGTGCCGGCAGCGCTCTTCCGCTTCCTCGCTCACTGACTCGCTGCGCTCGGTC
GTTCGGCTGCGGCGAGCGGTATCAGCTCACTCAAAGGCGGTAATACGGTTATCCACAGAATCAGGGGATA
ACGCAGGAAAGAACATGTGAGCAAAAGGCCAGCAAAAGGCCAGGAACCGTAAAAAGGCCGCGTTGCTGGC
GTTTTTCCATAGGCTCCGCCCCCCTGACGAGCATCACAAAAATCGACGCTCAAGTCAGAGGTGGCGAAAC
CCGACAGGACTATAAAGATACCAGGCGTTTCCCCCTGGAAGCTCCCTCGTGCGCTCTCCTGTTCCGACCC
TGCCGCTTACCGGATACCTGTCCGCCTTTCTCCCTTCGGGAAGCGTGGCGCTTTCTCATAGCTCACGCTG
TAGGTATCTCAGTTCGGTGTAGGTCGTTCGCTCCAAGCTGGGCTGTGTGCACGAACCCCCCGTTCAGCCC
GACCGCTGCGCCTTATCCGGTAACTATCGTCTTGAGTCCAACCCGGTAAGACACGACTTATCGCCACTGG
CAGCAGCCACTGGTAACAGGATTAGCAGAGCGAGGTATGTAGGCGGTGCTACAGAGTTCTTGAAGTGGTG
GCCTAACTACGGCTACACTAGAAGAACAGTATTTGGTATCTGCGCTCTGCTGAAGCCAGTTACCTTCGGA
AAAAGAGTTGGTAGCTCTTGATCCGGCAAACAAACCACCGCTGGTAGCGGTGGTTTTTTTGTTTGCAAGC
AGCAGATTACGCGCAGAAAAAAAGGATCTCAAGAAGATCCTTTGATCTTTTCTACGGGGTCTGACGCTCA
GTGGAACGAAAACTCACGTTAAGGGATTTTGGTCATGAGATTATCAAAAAGGATCTTCACCTAGATCCTT
TTAAATTAAAAATGAAGTTTTAAATCAATCTAAAGTATATATGAGTAAACTTGGTCTGACAGTTACCAAT
GCTTAATCAGTGAGGCACCTATCTCAGCGATCTGTCTATTTCGTTCATCCATAGTTGCCTGACTCCCCGT
CGTGTAGATAACTACGATACGGGAGGGCTTACCATCTGGCCCCAGTGCTGCAATGATACCGCGAGACCCA
CGCTCACCGGCTCCAGATTTATCAGCAATAAACCAGCCAGCCGGAAGGGCCGAGCGCAGAAGTGGTCCTG
CAACTTTATCCGCCTCCATCCAGTCTATTAATTGTTGCCGGGAAGCTAGAGTAAGTAGTTCGCCAGTTAA
TAGTTTGCGCAACGTTGTTGCCATTGCTACAGGCATCGTGGTGTCACGCTCGTCGTTTGGTATGGCTTCA
TTCAGCTCCGGTTCCCAACGATCAAGGCGAGTTACATGATCCCCCATGTTGTGCAAAAAAGCGGTTAGCT
CCTTCGGTCCTCCGATCGTTGTCAGAAGTAAGTTGGCCGCAGTGTTATCACTCATGGTTATGGCAGCACT
GCATAATTCTCTTACTGTCATGCCATCCGTAAGATGCTTTTCTGTGACTGGTGAGTACTCAACCAAGTCA
TTCTGAGAATAGTGTATGCGGCGACCGAGTTGCTCTTGCCCGGCGTCAATACGGGATAATACCGCGCCAC
ATAGCAGAACTTTAAAAGTGCTCATCATTGGAAAACGTTCTTCGGGGCGAAAACTCTCAAGGATCTTACC
GCTGTTGAGATCCAGTTCGATGTAACCCACTCGTGCACCCAACTGATCTTCAGCATCTTTTACTTTCACC
AGCGTTTCTGGGTGAGCAAAAACAGGAAGGCAAAATGCCGCAAAAAAGGGAATAAGGGCGACACGGAAAT
GTTGAATACTCATACTCTTCCTTTTTCAATATTATTGAAGCATTTATCAGGGTTATTGTCTCATGAGCGG
ATACATATTTGAATGTATTTAGAAAAATAAACAAATAGGGGTTCCGCGCACATTTCCCCGAAAAGTGCCA
CCTG
[124 nt withheld, positions 4905-5028]
C
[91 nt withheld, positions 5030-5120]
A
[49 nt withheld, positions 5122-5170]
CCTTTGACGTTGGAGTCCACGTTCTTT
[37 nt withheld, positions 5198-5234]
ACCCTATCTCGGTCTATTCTTTTGATTTATAAGGGATTTTGCCGATTTCGGCCTATTGGTTAAAAAATGA
GCTGATTTAACAAAAATTTAACGCGAATTTTAACAAAATATTAACGCTTACAATTTGCCATTCGCCATTC
AGGCTGCGCAACTGTTGGGAAGGGCGATCGGTGCGGGCCTCTTCGCTATTACGCCAGCCCAAGCTACCAT
GATAAGTAAGTAATATTAAGGTACGGGAGGTACTTGGAGCGGCCGCAATAAAATATCTTTATTTTCATTA
CATCTGTGTGTTGGTTTTTTGTGTG
